Addgene plasmid #196739: pGG-PIP01
Purpose: Contains PEP1 promoter
Depositing lab: Marc Somssich. Depositing organization: University of Melbourne. Publication: Resolving spatially distinct phytohormone response zones in Arabidopsis thaliana roots colonized by Fusarium oxysporum. Calabria J, Wang L, Rast-Somssich MI, Chen HW, Watt M, Persson S, Andersen TG, Idnurm A, Somssich M. J Exp Bot. 2025 Jan 17:erae516. doi: 10.1093/jxb/erae516. PubMed 39823275.
Backbone
  Vector backbone: pGGA000
  Total vector size (bp): 4594
  Vector type: GreenGate (GG) Entry Vector
Growth in bacteria
  Bacterial resistance: Ampicillin, 100 μg/mL
  Growth temperature: 37°C
  Growth strain: DH5alpha
  Copy number: High Copy
Gene/Insert
  Gene/Insert name: PLANT ELICITOR PEPTIDE 1 (alt names: PEP1; AT5G64900; PROPEP1)
  Species: A. thaliana (mustard weed)
  Insert size (bp): 1907
  Entrez Gene: PROPEP1 (a.k.a. AT5G64900, ARABIDOPSIS THALIANA PEPTIDE 1, ATPEP1, MXK3.13, MXK3_13, PEP1, PEPTIDE 1, precursor of peptide 1)
Terms and licenses: Academic/Nonprofit Terms; Industry Terms: Not Available to Industry
Depositor comments: Please visit https://doi.org/10.1101/2022.12.20.521292 for bioRxiv preprint.
How to cite: pGG-PIP01 was a gift from Marc Somssich (Addgene plasmid # 196739 ; http://n2t.net/addgene:196739 ; RRID:Addgene_196739)
