[The description below was written by a language model from this plasmid's Addgene catalogue record and pLannotate feature annotations shown in this document.]
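Description:
pGG-PIP01 is a GreenGate entry vector built on the pGGA000 backbone, the module position that in the GreenGate Golden Gate cloning system conventionally holds plant promoters. It carries a roughly 1.9 kb fragment of Arabidopsis thaliana DNA representing the promoter of PLANT ELICITOR PEPTIDE 1 (PEP1/PROPEP1, AT5G64900), a gene encoding the precursor of a danger-associated signalling peptide. The plasmid is about 4.6 kb in total and is maintained in standard E. coli cloning strains as a high-copy plasmid through a ColE1/pUC-type origin, with selection by ampicillin via the β-lactamase gene and its native promoter.

The automated feature table annotates only backbone elements. These comprise the ampicillin resistance cassette, the origin, remnants of the lac region (a lacI fragment, CAP binding site, lac promoter and operator, and a lacZα fragment), and short bom and rop fragments left over from pBR322-derived ancestry. SP6 and T7 phage promoters sit on either side of an unannotated stretch of just under 2 kb, which matches the stated insert size and is presumably where the PEP1 promoter lies, although the table does not label it. The type IIS restriction sites and overhangs used for GreenGate assembly are likewise not annotated.

As an entry module, the plasmid has no plant expression function of its own. It is intended to be combined with other GreenGate modules, such as tags, coding sequences, terminators and plant resistance cassettes, into a destination vector, placing a reporter or gene of interest under PEP1 promoter control. The associated publication concerns mapping phytohormone response zones in Arabidopsis roots colonised by Fusarium oxysporum, which suggests use in building transcriptional reporters for that work.
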