Features (pLannotate 1.2.2; 12 found; start..end, strand, type, name):
     96..200     +  promoter       AmpR promoter: bla
    201..1061    +  CDS            AmpR: β-lactamase; bla; confers resistance to ampicillin, carbenicillin, and related antibiotics
   1232..1820    +  rep_origin     ori: high-copy-number ColE1/pMB1/pBR322/pUC origin of replication
   2003..2095    +  CDS            lacI (fragment): lac repressor; lacI; The lac repressor binds to the lac operator to inhibit transcription in E. coli. This inhibition can be relieved by adding lactose or isopropyl-β-D-thiogalactopyranoside (IPTG).
   2108..2129    +  protein_bind   CAP binding site: CAP binding activates transcription in the presence of cAMP. E. coli catabolite activator protein
   2144..2174    +  promoter       lac promoter: promoter for the E. coli lac operon
   2182..2198    +  protein_bind   lac operator: The lac repressor binds to the lac operator to inhibit transcription in E. coli. This inhibition can be relieved by adding lactose or isopropyl-β-D-thiogalactopyranoside (IPTG). lac repressor encoded by lacI
   2212..2230    +  promoter       SP6 promoter: promoter for bacteriophage SP6 RNA polymerase
   4178..4196    -  promoter       T7 promoter: promoter for bacteriophage T7 RNA polymerase
   4198..4350    +  CDS            lacZα (fragment): LacZα fragment of β-galactosidase; lacZ fragment
   4356..4455    -  misc_feature   bom (fragment): basis of mobility region from pBR322
   4557..1       -  CDS            rop (fragment) (across the origin): Rop protein, which maintains plasmids at low copy number; rop
>Addgene plasmid #196739 | pGG-PIP01 | addgene full sequence | sequence record 396361 | Addgene NGS Result
GACGAAAGGGCCTCGTGATACGCCTATTTTTATAGGTTAATGTCATGATAATAATGGTTTCTTAGACGTC
AGGTGGCACTTTTCGGGGAAATGTGCGCGGAACCCCTATTTGTTTATTTTTCTAAATACATTCAAATATG
TATCCGCTCATGAGACAATAACCCTGATAAATGCTTCAATAATATTGAAAAAGGAAGAGTATGAGTATTC
AACATTTCCGTGTCGCCCTTATTCCCTTTTTTGCGGCATTTTGCCTTCCTGTTTTTGCTCACCCAGAAAC
GCTGGTGAAAGTAAAAGATGCTGAAGATCAGTTGGGTGCACGAGTGGGTTACATCGAACTGGATCTCAAC
AGCGGTAAGATCCTTGAGAGTTTTCGCCCCGAAGAACGTTTTCCAATGATGAGCACTTTTAAAGTTCTGC
TATGTGGCGCGGTATTATCCCGTATTGACGCCGGGCAAGAGCAACTCGGTCGCCGCATACACTATTCTCA
GAATGACTTGGTTGAGTACTCACCAGTCACAGAAAAGCATCTTACGGATGGCATGACAGTAAGAGAATTA
TGCAGTGCTGCCATAACCATGAGTGATAACACTGCGGCCAACTTACTTCTGACAACGATCGGAGGACCGA
AGGAGCTAACCGCTTTTTTGCACAACATGGGGGATCATGTAACTCGCCTTGATCGTTGGGAACCGGAGCT
GAATGAAGCCATACCAAACGACGAGCGTGACACCACGATGCCTGTAGCAATGGCAACAACGTTGCGCAAA
CTATTAACTGGCGAACTACTTACTCTAGCTTCCCGGCAACAATTAATAGACTGGATGGAGGCGGATAAAG
TTGCAGGACCACTTCTGCGCTCGGCCCTTCCGGCTGGCTGGTTTATTGCTGATAAATCTGGAGCCGGTGA
GCGTGGCTCTCGAGGTATCATTGCAGCACTGGGGCCAGATGGTAAGCCCTCCCGTATCGTAGTTATCTAC
ACGACGGGGAGTCAGGCAACTATGGATGAACGAAATAGACAGATCGCTGAGATAGGTGCCTCACTGATTA
AGCATTGGTAACTGTCAGACCAAGTTTACTCATATATACTTTAGATTGATTTAAAACTTCATTTTTAATT
TAAAAGGATCTAGGTGAAGATCCTTTTTGATAATCTCATGACCAAAATCCCTTAACGTGAGTTTTCGTTC
CACTGAGCGTCAGACCCCGTAGAAAAGATCAAAGGATCTTCTTGAGATCCTTTTTTTCTGCGCGTAATCT
GCTGCTTGCAAACAAAAAAACCACCGCTACCAGCGGTGGTTTGTTTGCCGGATCAAGAGCTACCAACTCT
TTTTCCGAAGGTAACTGGCTTCAGCAGAGCGCAGATACCAAATACTGTTCTTCTAGTGTAGCCGTAGTTA
GGCCACCACTTCAAGAACTCTGTAGCACCGCCTACATACCTCGCTCTGCTAATCCTGTTACCAGTGGCTG
CTGCCAGTGGCGATAAGTCGTGTCTTACCGGGTTGGACTCAAGACGATAGTTACCGGATAAGGCGCAGCG
GTCGGGCTGAACGGGGGGTTCGTGCACACAGCCCAGCTTGGAGCGAACGACCTACACCGAACTGAGATAC
CTACAGCGTGAGCTATGAGAAAGCGCCACGCTTCCCGAAGGGAGAAAGGCGGACAGGTATCCGGTAAGCG
GCAGGGTCGGAACAGGAGAGCGCACGAGGGAGCTTCCAGGGGGAAACGCCTGGTATCTTTATAGTCCTGT
CGGGTTTCGCCACCTCTGACTTGAGCGTCGATTTTTGTGATGCTCGTCAGGGGGGCGGAGCCTATGGAAA
AACGCCAGCAACGCGGCCTTTTTACGGTTCCTGGCCTTTTGCTGGCCTTTTGCTCACATGTTCTTTCCTG
CGTTATCCCCTGATTCTGTGGATAACCGTATTACCGCCTTTGAGTGAGCTGATACCGCTCGCCGCAGCCG
AACGACCGAGCGCAGCGAGTCAGTGAGCGAGGAAGCGGAAGAGCGCCCAATACGCAAACCGCCTCTCCCC
GCGCGTTGGCCGATTCATTAATGCAGCTGGCACGACAGGTTTCCCGACTGGAAAGCGGGCAGTGAGCGCA
ACGCAATTAATGTGAGTTAGCTCACTCATTAGGCACCCCAGGCTTTACACTTTATGCTTCCGGCTCGTAT
GTTGTGTGGAATTGTGAGCGGATAACAATTTCACACGAGCTATTTAGGTGACACTATAGAAGTGAAGCTT
GGTCTCAACCTGAAGTCAAAAATTGAGTCGAAAAATCCAAGAGGCCAATGAGTCAGTCATTGCTCCTTTT
TTTTTTTACTCAAACTTCTATGAAAAACTCGTACGTAGTTTATTTTGGTTTCCTCATTTTTCAAGACAGC
AAAATTGACCAGAATGTATATACTTTTGAATCGGAACTAATTGTTGAAGACGTATTATTCTTGATCAAAG
CATGCATATATCTAGTACAAGTTAATCTGACTTGAATACTTGATTTGACAATTTCTACCACACTTTGTTT
ACCTAGTAATCTAATACCATGTGTATTGATTGATATAGCTTTCAGCTGATTTCAAAATTAATAATTTTTA
CCAAGAAATTGCTGTGTCGTTTTTTTTTTTAGTTATACGTCTTTAAAATAAGTAAATTATAGTGAAAGGT
ACGGTTATATTTTAAACGGATAATAATTGAGTTAGTTTAGATCAATCAAACACATAAACTTCTTCGCTGG
TCTTCACGAGTAAACGCCTAAAATCTAGTATTAAACAAATTCCTACAACTGACAAGTGGGGACCTTTAAA
TACACTAGATGAGTATCCACGGTAAGCGTGGGTTTATATTGAAAATTGTTAAAAAATATTTACATTTATA
GTTTTTTTGCAAATTTATATTTATTCTTTATTTATTTTTGTATTGTTAATAAAATTATATCAATAATATG
TAATTATATTTTATGGTTATATTCATTTGTAACTCGAAATATCAATTTATATATTTCATGTATAAAATTG
ATTATTTATAAGATTTTAATATTTTCACTTCATGAATACATATAACAACAATATATGATATTCTGAAAAA
ATTATGAGCAATTATGTTACTTGTGTGATTTAAAATTTGCCTAACTCAATTATAAACCAAATCTTGTTTT
ATGTACTTCAACAACATTGTGATAGGCTTATGATTAAAATTTGGATTGATATCAACTGAATAAGATTTGA
AAAGTATTCGTATGAAAAAATAAAAAGATAACAAAAATTATATGTCATTTAAGTCAATACAAAAATATAG
AATGACACATGTCATTTTTTTGTGTGATGATGTGTTATTCATTTGGAGAGAGTTGACCAATTTTCATATA
TATGATTTGTTTTATAAGGGGAACAAAAAATACAATTGTTTAATTACATTATCGTCGTGGCTTTATAGAA
CCAATCCAAGACAACAAAACAATTATAAGAAGTAAGAGCATCGTATTTTAGTCAATCATTCATCTTTCTC
CTAATTCAATAAACAAACTTTTAACCATTTGATGTATTTTTTAAAAATTAATGTATTTAAAAAATAAAAA
AAAAATTTATATTCTGAACATACTAATGACCATAAATATTTAGTTCGATTGTAATTTATTTATTTGATCC
AAACTTCCTATAAGAAATTAGGGGAAATATTAAATATTCAATCTATAGTCCAACATTCGTCATCGGACGA
CGACGAGTGAACTGTTTTCGTTTTTGTTTGTAATGTTTATTCCAGTATATGTAAAATATTAGCTGAGTCA
TCAACCTACCTAAAGCCAAACGCCACATGCTTATTTTCACTAATAACAACAACAAATCATATATATTTAT
AATTACGCGTGAATGAATGTCATTCTTGATTATTTTTTGTCAACTAATTAATCAAAGAATCAGAAAATGG
ACTAGTTATTCTTATTCAAAAGTCACGATTTATGAATTCACCAAAAAATAAAAAAGAGTCAAGATTTATG
AAAATGTATTTTATAGTAATAAAGAGTCACACCCAATACCGAGTTAGCCCACTATAAAAGGCAAAGATGT
CTCTCTGCGCAATCACTCACATATAAAAAACAGCTTCACTCCTCTCACCAAAACTAATCAGATTAATAAA
AGTTTTCCTCTGTCTTATCAGATCTCAACATGAGACCGAATTCTCGCCCTATAGTGAGTCGTATTACCTG
GCCGTCGTTTTACAACGTCGTGACTGGGAAAACCCTGGCGTTACCCAACTTAATCGCCTTGCAGCACATC
CCCCTTTCGCCAGCTGGCGTAATAGCGAAGAGGCCCGCACCGATCGCCCTTCCCAACAGTTGCGCAGCCT
GAATGGCGAATGGCGCCTGATGCGGTATTTTCTCCTTACGCATCTGTGCGGTATTTCACACCGCATATGG
TGCACTCTCAGTACAATCTGCTCTGATGCCGCATAGTTAAGCCAGCCCCGACACCCGCCAACACCCGCTG
ACGCGCCCTGACGGGCTTGTCTGCTCCCGGCATCCGCTTACAGACAAGCTGTGACCGTCTCCGGGAGCTG
CATGTGTCAGAGGTTTTCACCGTCATCACCGAAACGCGCGA
